Addgene plasmid #185758: pSub-Asp6-MBP-HRas
Purpose: Bacterial expression of Asp6-MBP-HRas
Depositing lab: Jeffrey Bode. Depositing organization: ETH Zurich (Swiss Federal Institute of Technology). Publication: Site-Specific Protein Ubiquitylation Using an Engineered, Chimeric E1 Activating Enzyme and E2 SUMO Conjugating Enzyme Ubc9. Akimoto G, Fernandes AP, Bode JW. ACS Cent Sci. 2022 Feb 23;8(2):275-281. doi: 10.1021/acscentsci.1c01490. Epub 2022 Feb 9. PubMed 35237717.
Backbone
  Vector backbone: pMAL-C2
  Backbone size w/o insert (bp): 5463
  Total vector size (bp): 7245
  Vector type: Bacterial Expression
Growth in bacteria
  Bacterial resistance: Ampicillin, 100 μg/mL
  Growth temperature: 37°C
  Growth strain: DH5alpha
  Copy number: Low Copy
Gene/Insert
  Gene/Insert name: Asp6-MBP-HRas
  Species: H. sapiens (human)
  Insert size (bp): 1782
  Mutation: 6x Asp added to the N terminus of MBP
  Promoter: tac
  Tag / fusion protein: MBP (N terminal on insert)
  Cloning method: Restriction Enzyme; 5′ cloning site BamHI (not destroyed); 3′ cloning site XhoI (not destroyed)
  Sequencing primers: 5′ MBP-F; 3′ pBAD Reverse
Terms and licenses: Academic/Nonprofit Terms; Industry Terms: Not Available to Industry
How to cite: pSub-Asp6-MBP-HRas was a gift from Jeffrey Bode (Addgene plasmid # 185758 ; http://n2t.net/addgene:185758 ; RRID:Addgene_185758)
