[The description below was written by a language model from this plasmid's Addgene catalogue record and pLannotate feature annotations shown in this document.]
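Description:
pSub-Asp6-MBP-HRas is a 7,245 bp bacterial expression plasmid built on the pMAL-C2 backbone for producing human HRas in E. coli as a fusion to maltose-binding protein. It is selected with ampicillin through the β-lactamase (AmpR) gene and replicates from a ColE1/pMB1-type origin. The backbone also retains the pBR322 bom region and the rop gene, which is consistent with the low copy number listed in the catalogue. An M13 phage origin is present as well and would allow single-stranded DNA production with helper phage.

The expression cassette is driven by the hybrid tac promoter followed by a lac operator. The plasmid carries its own lacI gene under the lacIq promoter, so transcription is repressed until it is induced with IPTG. The open reading frame encodes MBP from a malE version that lacks the signal sequence, so the fusion stays in the cytoplasm. According to the record, six aspartate residues have been added to the N terminus of MBP. The human HRAS coding sequence lies downstream of MBP and was cloned between BamHI and XhoI sites that both remain intact. Beyond the insert are a remnant of the polylinker, a lacZα fragment, and the rrnB T1 and T2 terminators, all carried over from the parent vector.

MBP generally improves solubility and allows purification on amylose resin. The record does not state the specific role of the Asp6 extension. The associated publication concerns site-specific protein ubiquitylation using an engineered E1 enzyme and Ubc9, and the "pSub" name may indicate that this fusion served as a substrate protein in that work.
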