Features (pLannotate 1.2.2; 20 found; start..end, strand, type, name):
    488..509     +  protein_bind   CAP binding site: CAP binding activates transcription in the presence of cAMP. E. coli catabolite activator protein
    528..545     +  promoter       tet promoter (fragment): E. coli promoter for tetracycline efflux protein gene
    718..746     +  promoter       tac promoter: strong E. coli promoter; hybrid between the trp and lac UV5 promoters
    754..770     +  protein_bind   lac operator: The lac repressor binds to the lac operator to inhibit transcription in E. coli. This inhibition can be relieved by adding lactose or isopropyl-β-D-thiogalactopyranoside (IPTG). lac repressor encoded by lacI
    866..1958    +  CDS            MBP (fragment): maltose binding protein from E. coli; malE (mutated); This version of the gene does not encode a signal sequence, so MBP will remain in the cytosol.
   2055..2621    +  CDS            HRAS (sequence partly withheld): RASH_HUMAN - Also known as HRAS1. Experimental evidence at protein level: Swiss-Prot protein existence level 1. Involved in the activation of Ras protein signal transduction (PubMed:22821884). Ras proteins bind GDP/GTP and possess intrinsic GTPase activity (PubMed:12740440, PubMed:14500341, PubMed:9020151). From Homo sapiens (Human).
   2625..2641    +  misc_feature   MCS (fragment): pUC18/19 multiple cloning site
   2649..2803    +  CDS            lacZα (fragment): LacZα fragment of β-galactosidase; lacZ fragment
   2896..3011    +  ncRNA          5S rRNA: Accession: RF00001 - 5S ribosomal RNA
   3015..3101    +  terminator     rrnB T1 terminator: Escherichia coli rrnB; transcription terminator T1 from the E. coli rrnB gene
   3193..3220    +  terminator     rrnB T2 terminator: transcription terminator T2 from the E. coli rrnB gene
   3239..3330    +  promoter       AmpR promoter: bla
   3331..4191    +  CDS            AmpR: β-lactamase; bla; confers resistance to ampicillin, carbenicillin, and related antibiotics
   4233..4746    -  rep_origin     M13 ori (sequence partly withheld): M13 bacteriophage origin of replication; arrow indicates direction of (+) strand synthesis
   4857..5445    +  rep_origin     ori: high-copy-number ColE1/pMB1/pBR322/pUC origin of replication
   5631..5771    -  misc_feature   bom: basis of mobility region from pBR322
   5873..6064    -  CDS            rop: Rop protein, which maintains plasmids at low copy number; rop
   6081..6461    +  CDS            YPB1_ECOLX: Protein predicted: Swiss-Prot protein existence level 4. From Escherichia coli.
   6560..6637    +  promoter       lacIq promoter: lacI (mutant); In the lacIq allele, a single base change in the promoter boosts expression of the lacI gene about 10-fold.
   6638..475     +  CDS            lacI (across the origin): lac repressor; lacI; The lac repressor binds to the lac operator to inhibit transcription in E. coli. This inhibition can be relieved by adding lactose or isopropyl-β-D-thiogalactopyranoside (IPTG).
>Addgene plasmid #185758 | pSub-Asp6-MBP-HRas | addgene full sequence | sequence record 366798 | Addgene NGS Result
ATATCTCACTCGCAATCAAATTCAGCCGATAGCGGAACGGGAAGGCGACTGGAGTGCCATGTCCGGTTTT
CAACAAACCATGCAAATGCTGAATGAGGGCATCGTTCCCACTGCGATGCTGGTTGCCAACGATCAGATGG
CGCTGGGCGCAATGCGCGCCATTACCGAGTCCGGGCTGCGCGTTGGTGCGGATATCTCGGTAGTGGGATA
CGACGATACCGAAGACAGCTCATGTTATATCCCGCCGTTAACCACCATCAAACAGGATTTTCGCCTGCTG
GGGCAAACCAGCGTGGACCGCTTGCTGCAACTCTCTCAGGGCCAGGCGGTGAAGGGCAATCAGCTGTTGC
CCGTCTCACTGGTGAAAAGAAAAACCACCCTGGCGCCCAATACGCAAACCGCCTCTCCCCGCGCGTTGGC
CGATTCATTAATGCAGCTGGCACGACAGGTTTCCCGACTGGAAAGCGGGCAGTGAGCGCAACGCAATTAA
TGTAAGTTAGCTCACTCATTAGGCACAATTCTCATGTTTGACAGCTTATCATCGACTGCACGGTGCACCA
ATGCTTCTGGCGTCAGGCAGCCATCGGAAGCTGTGGTATGGCTGTGCAGGTCGTAAATCACTGCATAATT
CGTGTCGCTCAAGGCGCACTCCCGTTCTGGATAATGTTTTTTGCGCCGACATCATAACGGTTCTGGCAAA
TATTCTGAAATGAGCTGTTGACAATTAATCATCGGCTCGTATAATGTGTGGAATTGTGAGCGGATAACAA
TTTCACACAGGAAACAGCCAGTCCGTTTAGGTGTTTTCACGAGCACTTCACCAACAAGGACCATAGATTA
TGAAAACTGATGATGATGATGACGACGAAGAAGGTAAACTGGTAATCTGGATTAACGGCGATAAAGGCTA
TAACGGTCTCGCTGAAGTCGGTAAGAAATTCGAGAAAGATACCGGAATTAAAGTCACCGTTGAGCATCCG
GATAAACTGGAAGAGAAATTCCCACAGGTTGCGGCAACTGGCGATGGCCCTGACATTATCTTCTGGGCAC
ACGACCGCTTTGGTGGCTACGCTCAATCTGGCCTGTTGGCTGAAATCACCCCGGACAAAGCGTTCCAGGA
CAAGCTGTATCCGTTTACCTGGGATGCCGTACGTTACAACGGCAAGCTGATTGCTTACCCGATCGCTGTT
GAAGCGTTATCGCTGATTTATAACAAAGATCTGCTGCCGAACCCGCCAAAAACCTGGGAAGAGATCCCGG
CGCTGGATAAAGAACTGAAAGCGAAAGGTAAGAGCGCGCTGATGTTCAACCTGCAAGAACCGTACTTCAC
CTGGCCGCTGATTGCTGCTGACGGGGGTTATGCGTTCAAGTATGAAAACGGCAAGTACGACATTAAAGAC
GTGGGCGTGGATAACGCTGGCGCGAAAGCGGGTCTGACCTTCCTGGTTGACCTGATTAAAAACAAACACA
TGAATGCAGACACCGATTACTCCATCGCAGAAGCTGCCTTTAATAAAGGCGAAACAGCGATGACCATCAA
CGGCCCGTGGGCATGGTCCAACATCGACACCAGCAAAGTGAATTATGGTGTAACGGTACTGCCGACCTTC
AAGGGTCAACCATCCAAACCGTTCGTTGGCGTGCTGAGCGCAGGTATTAACGCCGCCAGTCCGAACAAAG
AGCTGGCAAAAGAGTTCCTCGAAAACTATCTGCTGACTGATGAAGGTCTGGAAGCGGTTAATAAAGACAA
ACCGCTGGGTGCCGTAGCGCTGAAGTCTTACGAGGAAGAGTTGGCGAAAGATCCACGTATTGCCGCCACC
ATGGAAAACGCCCAGAAAGGTGAAATCATGCCGAACATCCCGCAGATGTCCGCTTTCTGGTATGCCGTGC
GTACTGCGGTGATCAACGCCGCCAGCGGTCGTCAGACTGTCGATGAAGCCCTGAAAGACGCGCAGACTAA
TTCGAGCTCGAACAACAACAACAATAACAATAACAACAACCTCGGGATCGAGGGAAGGGGAGAAAATCTT
TATTTTCAAGGTTCCGGTGGATCC
[498 nt withheld, positions 2055-2552]
AAGCTTATCAAGTTAGAGCCGCCCGACGAGTCCGGGCCGGGATGCATGAGCTGCAAGTGCGTTCTCTCGT
AGGAGTCGACCTGCAGGCAAGCTTGGCACTGGCCGTCGTTTTACAACGTCGTGACTGGGAAAACCCTGGC
GTTACCCAACTTAATCGCCTTGCAGCACATCCCCCTTTCGCCAGCTGGCGTAATAGCGAAGAGGCCCGCA
CCGATCGCCCTTCCCAACAGTTGCGCAGCCTGAATGGCGAATGGCAGCTTGGCTGTTTTGGCGGATGAGA
TAAGATTTTCAGCCTGATACAGATTAAATCAGAACGCAGAAGCGGTCTGATAAAACAGAATTTGCCTGGC
GGCAGTAGCGCGGTGGTCCCACCTGACCCCATGCCGAACTCAGAAGTGAAACGCCGTAGCGCCGATGGTA
GTGTGGGGTCTCCCCATGCGAGAGTAGGGAACTGCCAGGCATCAAATAAAACGAAAGGCTCAGTCGAAAG
ACTGGGCCTTTCGTTTTATCTGTTGTTTGTCGGTGAACGCTCTCCTGAGTAGGACAAATCCGCCGGGAGC
GGATTTGAACGTTGCGAAGCAACGGCCCGGAGGGTGGCGGGCAGGACGCCCGCCATAAACTGCCAGGCAT
CAAATTAAGCAGAAGGCCATCCTGACGGATGGCCTTTTTGCGTTTCTACAAACTCTTTTGTTTATTTTTC
TAAATACATTCAAATATGTATCCGCTCATGAGACAATAACCCTGATAAATGCTTCAATAATATTGAAAAA
GGAAGAGTATGAGTATTCAACATTTCCGTGTCGCCCTTATTCCCTTTTTTGCGGCATTTTGCCTTCCTGT
TTTTGCTCACCCAGAAACGCTGGTGAAAGTAAAAGATGCTGAAGATCAGTTGGGTGCACGAGTGGGTTAC
ATCGAACTGGATCTCAACAGCGGTAAGATCCTTGAGAGTTTTCGCCCCGAAGAACGTTTCCCAATGATGA
GCACTTTTAAAGTTCTGCTATGTGGCGCGGTATTATCCCGTGTTGACGCCGGGCAAGAGCAACTCGGTCG
CCGCATACACTATTCTCAGAATGACTTGGTTGAGTACTCACCAGTCACAGAAAAGCATCTTACGGATGGC
ATGACAGTAAGAGAATTATGCAGTGCTGCCATAACCATGAGTGATAACACTGCGGCCAACTTACTTCTGA
CAACGATCGGAGGACCGAAGGAGCTAACCGCTTTTTTGCACAACATGGGGGATCATGTAACTCGCCTTGA
TCGTTGGGAACCGGAGCTGAATGAAGCCATACCAAACGACGAGCGTGACACCACGATGCCTGTAGCAATG
GCAACAACGTTGCGCAAACTATTAACTGGCGAACTACTTACTCTAGCTTCCCGGCAACAATTAATAGACT
GGATGGAGGCGGATAAAGTTGCAGGACCACTTCTGCGCTCGGCCCTTCCGGCTGGCTGGTTTATTGCTGA
TAAATCTGGAGCCGGTGAGCGTGGGTCTCGCGGTATCATTGCAGCACTGGGGCCAGATGGTAAGCCCTCC
CGTATCGTAGTTATCTACACGACGGGGAGTCAGGCAACTATGGATGAACGAAATAGACAGATCGCTGAGA
TAGGTGCCTCACTGATTAAGCATTGGTAACTGTCAGACCAAGTTTACTCATATATACTTTAGATTGATT
[38 nt withheld, positions 4232-4269]
A
[37 nt withheld, positions 4271-4307]
ATTTTGTTAAAATTCGCGTTAAATTTTTGTTAAATCAGCTCATTTTTTAACCAATAGGCCGAAATCGGCA
AAATCCCTTATAAATCAAAAGAATAGCCCGAGATAGGGT
[37 nt withheld, positions 4417-4453]
AAAGAACGTGGACTCCAACGTCAAAGG
[141 nt withheld, positions 4481-4621]
G
[125 nt withheld, positions 4623-4747]
AAAGGATCTAGGTGAAGATCCTTTTTGATAATCTCATGACCAAAATCCCTTAACGTGAGTTTTCGTTCCA
CTGAGCGTCAGACCCCGTAGAAAAGATCAAAGGATCTTCTTGAGATCCTTTTTTTCTGCGCGTAATCTGC
TGCTTGCAAACAAAAAAACCACCGCTACCAGCGGTGGTTTGTTTGCCGGATCAAGAGCTACCAACTCTTT
TTCCGAAGGTAACTGGCTTCAGCAGAGCGCAGATACCAAATACTGTCCTTCTAGTGTAGCCGTAGTTAGG
CCACCACTTCAAGAACTCTGTAGCACCGCCTACATACCTCGCTCTGCTAATCCTGTTACCAGTGGCTGCT
GCCAGTGGCGATAAGTCGTGTCTTACCGGGTTGGACTCAAGACGATAGTTACCGGATAAGGCGCAGCGGT
CGGGCTGAACGGGGGGTTCGTGCACACAGCCCAGCTTGGAGCGAACGACCTACACCGAACTGAGATACCT
ACAGCGTGAGCTATGAGAAAGCGCCACGCTTCCCGAAGGGAGAAAGGCGGACAGGTATCCGGTAAGCGGC
AGGGTCGGAACAGGAGAGCGCACGAGGGAGCTTCCAGGGGGAAACGCCTGGTATCTTTATAGTCCTGTCG
GGTTTCGCCACCTCTGACTTGAGCGTCGATTTTTGTGATGCTCGTCAGGGGGGCGGAGCCTATGGAAAAA
CGCCAGCAACGCGGCCTTTTTACGGTTCCTGGCCTTTTGCTGGCCTTTTGCTCACATGTTCTTTCCTGCG
TTATCCCCTGATTCTGTGGATAACCGTATTACCGCCTTTGAGTGAGCTGATACCGCTCGCCGCAGCCGAA
CGACCGAGCGCAGCGAGTCAGTGAGCGAGGAAGCGGAAGAGCGCCTGATGCGGTATTTTCTCCTTACGCA
TCTGTGCGGTATTTCACACCGCATATGGTGCACTCTCAGTACAATCTGCTCTGATGCCGCATAGTTAAGC
CAGTATACACTCCGCTATCGCTACGTGACTGGGTCATGGCTGCGCCCCGACACCCGCCAACACCCGCTGA
CGCGCCCTGACGGGCTTGTCTGCTCCCGGCATCCGCTTACAGACAAGCTGTGACCGTCTCCGGGAGCTGC
ATGTGTCAGAGGTTTTCACCGTCATCACCGAAACGCGCGAGGCAGCTGCGGTAAAGCTCATCAGCGTGGT
CGTGCAGCGATTCACAGATGTCTGCCTGTTCATCCGCGTCCAGCTCGTTGAGTTTCTCCAGAAGCGTTAA
TGTCTGGCTTCTGATAAAGCGGGCCATGTTAAGGGCGGTTTTTTCCTGTTTGGTCACTGATGCCTCCGTG
TAAGGGGGATTTCTGTTCATGGGGGTAATGATACCGATGAAACGAGAGAGGATGCTCACGATACGGGTTA
CTGATGATGAACATGCCCGGTTACTGGAACGTTGTGAGGGTAAACAACTGGCGGTATGGATGCGGCGGGA
CCAGAGAAAAATCACTCAGGGTCAATGCCAGCGCTTCGTTAATACAGATGTAGGTGTTCCACAGGGTAGC
CAGCAGCATCCTGCGATGCAGATCCGGAACATAATGGTGCAGGGCGCTGACTTCCGCGTTTCCAGACTTT
ACGAAACACGGAAACCGAAGACCATTCATGTTGTTGCTCAGGTCGCAGACGTTTTGCAGCAGCAGTCGCT
TCACGTTCGCTCGCGTATCGGTGATTCATTCTGCTAACCAGTAAGGCAACCCCGCCAGCCTAGCCGGGTC
CTCAACGACAGGAGCACGATCATGCGCACCCGTGGCCAGGACCCAACGCTGCCCGAAATTCCGACACCAT
CGAATGGTGCAAAACCTTTCGCGGTATGGCATGATAGCGCCCGGAAGAGAGTCAATTCAGGGTGGTGAAT
GTGAAACCAGTAACGTTATACGATGTCGCAGAGTATGCCGGTGTCTCTTATCAGACCGTTTCCCGCGTGG
TGAACCAGGCCAGCCACGTTTCTGCGAAAACGCGGGAAAAAGTGGAAGCGGCGATGGCGGAGCTGAATTA
CATTCCCAACCGCGTGGCACAACAACTGGCGGGCAAACAGTCGTTGCTGATTGGCGTTGCCACCTCCAGT
CTGGCCCTGCACGCGCCGTCGCAAATTGTCGCGGCGATTAAATCTCGCGCCGATCAACTGGGTGCCAGCG
TGGTGGTGTCGATGGTAGAACGAAGCGGCGTCGAAGCCTGTAAAGCGGCGGTGCACAATCTTCTCGCGCA
ACGCGTCAGTGGGCTGATCATTAACTATCCGCTGGATGACCAGGATGCCATTGCTGTGGAAGCTGCCTGC
ACTAATGTTCCGGCGTTATTTCTTGATGTCTCTGACCAGACACCCATCAACAGTATTATTTTCTCCCATG
AAGACGGTACGCGACTGGGCGTGGAGCATCTGGTCGCATTGGGTCACCAGCAAATCGCGCTGTTAGCGGG
CCCATTAAGTTCTGTCTCGGCGCGTCTGCGTCTGGCTGGCTGGCATAA
